Addgene plasmid #108503: pcDNA5-FRT-TO-vsv-Incenp d543-746-GFP
Purpose: inducible expression of vsv-INCENP d543-746-EGFP
Depositing lab: Susanne Lens. Depositing organization: University Medical Centre Utrecht. Publication: Inter-domain Cooperation in INCENP Promotes Aurora B Relocation from Centromeres to Microtubules. van der Horst A, Vromans MJ, Bouwman K, van der Waal MS, Hadders MA, Lens SM. Cell Rep. 2015 Jul 21;12(3):380-7. doi: 10.1016/j.celrep.2015.06.038. Epub 2015 Jul 9. PubMed 26166576.
Backbone
  Vector backbone: pcDNA5-FRT
  Backbone size w/o insert (bp): 5100
  Vector type: Mammalian Expression
  Selectable markers: Hygromycin
Growth in bacteria
  Bacterial resistance: Ampicillin, 100 μg/mL
  Growth temperature: 37°C
  Growth strain: DH5alpha
  Copy number: High Copy
Gene/Insert
  Gene/Insert name: INCENP d543-746
  Species: H. sapiens (human)
  Insert size (bp): 2151
  Mutation: delta alpha helix
  Entrez Gene: INCENP
  Promoter: CMV
  Tag / fusion protein: VSV (N terminal on insert); EGFP (C terminal on insert)
  Cloning method: Restriction Enzyme; 5′ cloning site BglII (destroyed during cloning); 3′ cloning site Not1 (unknown if destroyed)
Terms and licenses: Academic/Nonprofit Terms; Industry Terms: Not Available to Industry
How to cite: pcDNA5-FRT-TO-vsv-Incenp d543-746-GFP was a gift from Susanne Lens (Addgene plasmid # 108503 ; http://n2t.net/addgene:108503 ; RRID:Addgene_108503)
