[The description below was written by a language model from this plasmid's Addgene catalogue record and pLannotate feature annotations shown in this document.]
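Description:
pcDNA5-FRT-TO-vsv-Incenp d543-746-GFP is a mammalian expression plasmid built on the pcDNA5-FRT backbone for tetracycline-inducible expression of a tagged deletion mutant of human INCENP. It is maintained in E. coli as a high-copy plasmid through a ColE1/pUC-type origin and an ampicillin resistance gene. A partial f1 origin and small lac-region remnants are also annotated in the backbone. The sequenced record is about 8.1 kb.

Expression is driven by the CMV immediate-early enhancer and promoter. Directly downstream are short matches to tet-operator-containing promoters, consistent with the "TO" arrangement. In this arrangement Tet repressor in a suitable host cell line keeps the promoter silent until tetracycline or doxycycline is added. The open reading frame encodes INCENP lacking residues 543–746, a deletion the record describes as removing the alpha helix. According to the catalogue entry it carries an N-terminal VSV epitope, which is not separately annotated in the feature table. It is fused at the C terminus to EGFP and terminated by the bGH polyadenylation signal.

Downstream lies an FRT site immediately followed by a hygromycin resistance coding sequence with an SV40 polyadenylation signal. No full promoter is annotated ahead of this marker. This matches the usual FRT-based design, in which FLP recombinase integrates the plasmid at a genomic FRT site that supplies the promoter, so that correct integrants become hygromycin resistant.

INCENP is the scaffold of the chromosomal passenger complex. It binds Aurora B through its C terminus and survivin and borealin through its N terminus. The associated publication concerns cooperation between INCENP domains in Aurora B relocation from centromeres to microtubules, so the construct is suited to making isogenic inducible cell lines for imaging the localisation and function of this mutant.
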