Features (pLannotate 1.2.2; 24 found; start..end, strand, type, name):
     28..80      -  misc_feature   bom (fragment): basis of mobility region from pBR322
    235..614     +  enhancer       CMV enhancer: human cytomegalovirus immediate early enhancer
    615..818     +  promoter       CMV promoter: human cytomegalovirus (CMV) immediate early promoter
    820..839     +  promoter       PLtetO-1 promoter (fragment): modified phage lambda PL promoter with tet operator sites (Lutz and Bujard, 1997)
    841..860     +  promoter       PLtetO-1 promoter (fragment): modified phage lambda PL promoter with tet operator sites (Lutz and Bujard, 1997)
    868..901     +  promoter       TRE3GV promoter (fragment): 3rd-generation Tet-responsive promoter that can be activated by binding of Tet-On® 3G, optimized for retroviral and lentiviral vectors
    997..1014    +  misc_feature   MCS (fragment): multiple cloning site
   1063..3204    +  CDS            INCENP (fragment): INCE_HUMAN - Experimental evidence at protein level: Swiss-Prot protein existence level 1. Component of the chromosomal passenger complex (CPC), a complex that acts as a key regulator of mitosis. The CPC complex has essential functions at the centromere in ensuring correct chromosome alignment and segregation and is required for chromatin-induced microtubule stabilization and spindle assembly. Acts as a scaffold regulating CPC localization and activity. The C-terminus associates with AURKB or AURKC, the N-terminus associated with BIRC5/survivin and CDCA8/borealin tethers the CPC to the inner c
   3204..3248    +  misc_feature   MCS (fragment): multiple cloning site
   3262..3981    +  CDS            EGFP: the original enhanced GFP (Yang et al., 1996) mammalian codon-optimized
   4033..4257    +  polyA_signal   bGH poly(A) signal: bovine growth hormone polyadenylation signal
   4261..4282    +  promoter       SV40 promoter (fragment): SV40 enhancer and early promoter
   4303..4536    +  rep_origin     f1 ori (fragment) (sequence partly withheld): f1 bacteriophage origin of replication; arrow indicates direction of (+) strand synthesis
   4541..4588    +  protein_bind   FRT: FLP-mediated recombination occurs in the 8-bp core sequence TCTAGAAA (Turan and Bode, 2011). FLP recombinase from the Saccharomyces cerevisiae 2μ plasmid
   4596..5618    +  CDS            HygR: aminoglycoside phosphotransferase from E. coli; aph(4)-Ia; confers resistance to hygromycin
   5628..5753    +  CDS            ble (fragment): BLE_KLEPN - Experimental evidence at protein level: Swiss-Prot protein existence level 1. Binding protein with a strong affinity to the bleomycin family of antibiotics. Binds to CL990; an antimitotic-antibiotic compound. From Klebsiella pneumoniae.
   5748..5869    +  polyA_signal   SV40 poly(A) signal: SV40 polyadenylation signal
   5942..5958    -  protein_bind   lac operator: The lac repressor binds to the lac operator to inhibit transcription in E. coli. This inhibition can be relieved by adding lactose or isopropyl-β-D-thiogalactopyranoside (IPTG). lac repressor encoded by lacI
   5966..5996    -  promoter       lac promoter: promoter for the E. coli lac operon
   6011..6032    -  protein_bind   CAP binding site: CAP binding activates transcription in the presence of cAMP. E. coli catabolite activator protein
   6045..6137    -  CDS            lacI (fragment): lac repressor; lacI; The lac repressor binds to the lac operator to inhibit transcription in E. coli. This inhibition can be relieved by adding lactose or isopropyl-β-D-thiogalactopyranoside (IPTG).
   6320..6908    -  rep_origin     ori: high-copy-number ColE1/pMB1/pBR322/pUC origin of replication
   7079..7939    -  CDS            AmpR: β-lactamase; bla; confers resistance to ampicillin, carbenicillin, and related antibiotics
   7940..8044    -  promoter       AmpR promoter: bla
>Addgene plasmid #108503 | pcDNA5-FRT-TO-vsv-Incenp d543-746-GFP | depositor full sequence | sequence record 205223 | pcDNA5-FRT-TO-vsv-Incenp d543-746-GFP sequence 8075 bps
GACGGATCGGGAGATCTCCCGATCCCCTATGGTGCACTCTCAGTACAATCTGCTCTGATGCCGCATAGTT
AAGCCAGTATCTGCTCCCTGCTTGTGTGTTGGAGGTCGCTGAGTAGTGCGCGAGCAAAATTTAAGCTACA
ACAAGGCAAGGCTTGACCGACAATTGCATGAAGAATCTGCTTAGGGTTAGGCGTTTTGCGCTGCTTCGCG
ATGTACGGGCCAGATATACGCGTTGACATTGATTATTGACTAGTTATTAATAGTAATCAATTACGGGGTC
ATTAGTTCATAGCCCATATATGGAGTTCCGCGTTACATAACTTACGGTAAATGGCCCGCCTGGCTGACCG
CCCAACGACCCCCGCCCATTGACGTCAATAATGACGTATGTTCCCATAGTAACGCCAATAGGGACTTTCC
ATTGACGTCAATGGGTGGAGTATTTACGGTAAACTGCCCACTTGGCAGTACATCAAGTGTATCATATGCC
AAGTACGCCCCCTATTGACGTCAATGACGGTAAATGGCCCGCCTGGCATTATGCCCAGTACATGACCTTA
TGGGACTTTCCTACTTGGCAGTACATCTACGTATTAGTCATCGCTATTACCATGGTGATGCGGTTTTGGC
AGTACATCAATGGGCGTGGATAGCGGTTTGACTCACGGGGATTTCCAAGTCTCCACCCCATTGACGTCAA
TGGGAGTTTGTTTTGGCACCAAAATCAACGGGACTTTCCAAAATGTCGTAACAACTCCGCCCCATTGACG
CAAATGGGCGGTAGGCGTGTACGGTGGGAGGTCTATATAAGCAGAGCTCTCCCTATCAGTGATAGAGATC
TCCCTATCAGTGATAGAGATCGTCGACGAGCTCGTTTAGTGAACCGTCAGATCGCCTGGAGACGCCATCC
ACGCTGTTTTGACCTCCATAGAAGACACCGGGACCGATCCAGCCTCCGGACTCTAGCGTTTAAACTTAAG
CTTGGTACCGAGCTCGGATCTCGAGCTCAAGCTTGGTACCGCCACCATGTACACCGACATCGAGATGAAC
CGGTTGGGCAAGGGGACGACGGCCCCAGGGCCCATTCACCTGCTGGAGCTCTGTGACCAGAAGCTCATGG
AGTTTCTCTGCAACATGGATAATAAGGACTTGGTGTGGCTTGAGGAGATCCAAGAGGAGGCCGAGCGCAT
GTTCACCAGAGAATTCAGCAAAGAGCCAGAGCTGATGCCCAAAACACCTTCTCAGAAGAACCGACGGAAG
AAGAGACGGATTTCTTATGTTCAGGATGAAAACAGAGATCCCATCAGGAGAAGGTTATCCCGCAGAAAGT
CTCGGAGCAGCCAGCAGAGCACCCGACGCCTCCGCAGCAAGGACAGTGTAGAGAAGCTGGCTACAGTGGT
CGGGGAGAACGGCTCCGTTCTGCGGCGTGTGACCCGTGCTGCGGCTGCAGCTGCCGCGGCTACCATGGCA
TTGGCTGCACCTTCTTCACCCACCCCTGAGTCTCCCACGATGCTGACTAAGAAGCCCGAGGATAACCACA
CCCAGTGCCAGCTGGTGCCTGTGGTGGAGATCGGCATCAGTGAGCGCCAGAATGCTGAGCAGCATGTCAC
CCAGCTCATGTCCACCGAGCCTCTGCCCCGCACTCTGTCCCCGACTCCAGCTTCAGCCACAGCTCCAACC
TCCCAGGGCATCCCGACATCAGATGAGGAATCAACACCTAAGAAGTCGAAGGCCAGGATACTGGAGTCCA
TCACAGTGAGCTCCCTGATGGCTACACCCCAGGACCCCAAGGGTCAAGGGGTCGGGACGGGGCGGTCTGC
GTCTAAGCTCAGGATTGCGCAGGTCTCCCCTGGCCCACGGGACTCGCCAGCCTTTCCAGATTCTCCATGG
CGGGAGCGGGTGCTGGCTCCCATCCTGCCGGATAACTTCTCCACGCCCACGGGCTCTCGCACGGACTCTC
AATCGGTGCGGCACAGCCCGATCGCCCCGTCTTCCCCGAGTCCCCGAGTCTTAGCCCAGAAGTACTCTCT
GGTGGCCAAACAGGAAAGTGTTGTCCGCAGGGCGAGCAGAAGGCTTGCCAAGAAGACTGCCGAAGAGCCA
GCTGCCTCTGGCCGCATCATCTGTCACAGTTACCTGGAGAGGCTCCTGAATGTTGAGGTGCCCCAGAAAG
TTGGTTCTGAGCAGAAGGAACCCCCCGAGGAGGCTGAGCCTGTGGCGGCAGCTGAGCCAGAGGTCCCTGA
GAACAACGGAAATAACTCGTGGCCCCACAATGACACAGAGATCGCCAACAGCACACCCAACCCGAAGCCT
GCAGCCAGCAGCCCGGAAACACCCTCTGCAGGGCAGCAAGAGGCCAAGACGGACCAAGCAGATGGACCCA
GAGAGCCACCGCAGAGTGCCAGGAGGAAGCGCAGCTACAAGCAGGCCGTGAGTGAGCTGGACGAGGAGCA
GCACCTGGAGGATGAGGAGCTGCAGCCCCCCAGGAGCAAGACCCCTTCCTCACCCTGCCCAGCCAGCAAG
GTGGTACGGCCCCTCCGGACCTTTCTGCACACAGTGCAGAGGAACCAGATGCTCACGACCCCGACCTCAG
CCCCACGCAGCGTCATGAAGTCCTTTATTAAGCGCAACACTCCCCTGCGCATGGACCCCAAGTGCAGCTT
CGTCGAGAAGGAGCGGCAGCGCCTGGAGCTTAAGGAGCAGCTGCAGAGGGAACTGGAGGAGAAGAAGAAG
AAGGAAGAGCAGCAGCGTCTGGCTGAGCGGCAGCTGCAGGAGGAGCAAGAGAAGAAAGCCAAGGAGGCAG
TAGGGGCCAGCAAGGCCCTGAATGTGACTGTGGACGTGCAGTCTCCAGCTTGTACCTCATATCAAATGAC
TCCGCAAGGGCACAGGGCCCCTCCCAAGATCAACCCAGATAACTACGGGATGGATCTGAATAGCGACGAC
TCCACCGATGATGAGGCCCATCCCCGGAAGCCCATCCCCACCTGGGCCCGAGGCACCCCGCTCAGCCAGG
CTATCATTCACCAGTACTACCACCCACCGAACCTTCTGGAGCTCTTTGGAACCATTCTCCCACTGGACTT
GGAGGATATCTTCAAGAAGAGCAAGCCCCGCTATCACAAGCGCACCAGCTCTGCTGTCTGGAACTCACCG
CCCCTGCAGGGCGCCAGGGTCCCCAGCAGCCTGGCCTACAGCCTGAAGAAGCACAAGCTTCGAATTCTGC
AGTCGACGGTACCGCGGGCCCGGGATCCACCGGTCGCCACCATGGTGAGCAAGGGCGAGGAGCTGTTCAC
CGGGGTGGTGCCCATCCTGGTCGAGCTGGACGGCGACGTAAACGGCCACAAGTTCAGCGTGTCCGGCGAG
GGCGAGGGCGATGCCACCTACGGCAAGCTGACCCTGAAGTTCATCTGCACCACCGGCAAGCTGCCCGTGC
CCTGGCCCACCCTCGTGACCACCCTGACCTACGGCGTGCAGTGCTTCAGCCGCTACCCCGACCACATGAA
GCAGCACGACTTCTTCAAGTCCGCCATGCCCGAAGGCTACGTCCAGGAGCGCACCATCTTCTTCAAGGAC
GACGGCAACTACAAGACCCGCGCCGAGGTGAAGTTCGAGGGCGACACCCTGGTGAACCGCATCGAGCTGA
AGGGCATCGACTTCAAGGAGGACGGCAACATCCTGGGGCACAAGCTGGAGTACAACTACAACAGCCACAA
CGTCTATATCATGGCCGACAAGCAGAAGAACGGCATCAAGGTGAACTTCAAGATCCGCCACAACATCGAG
GACGGCAGCGTGCAGCTCGCCGACCACTACCAGCAGAACACCCCCATCGGCGACGGCCCCGTGCTGCTGC
CCGACAACCACTACCTGAGCACCCAGTCCGCCCTGAGCAAAGACCCCAACGAGAAGCGCGATCACATGGT
CCTGCTGGAGTTCGTGACCGCCGCCGGGATCACTCTCGGCATGGACGAGCTGTACAAGTAAAGCGGCCGC
TCGAGTCTAGAGGGCCCGTTTAAACCCGCTGATCAGCCTCGACTGTGCCTTCTAGTTGCCAGCCATCTGT
TGTTTGCCCCTCCCCCGTGCCTTCCTTGACCCTGGAAGGTGCCACTCCCACTGTCCTTTCCTAATAAAAT
GAGGAAATTGCATCGCATTGTCTGAGTAGGTGTCATTCTATTCTGGGGGGTGGGGTGGGGCAGGACAGCA
AGGGGGAGGATTGGGAAGACAATAGCAGGCATGCTGGGGATGCGGTGGGCTCTATGGCTTCTGAGGCGGA
AAGAACCAGCTGGGGCTCTAGGGGGTATCCCC
[124 nt withheld, positions 4303-4426]
C
[91 nt withheld, positions 4428-4518]
AGGGTGATGGTTCACGTACCTAGAAGTTCCTATTCCGAAGTTCCTATTCTCTAGAAAGTATAGGAACTTC
CTTGGCCAAAAAGCCTGAACTCACCGCGACGTCTGTCGAGAAGTTTCTGATCGAAAAGTTCGACAGCGTC
TCCGACCTGATGCAGCTCTCGGAGGGCGAAGAATCTCGTGCTTTCAGCTTCGATGTAGGAGGGCGTGGAT
ATGTCCTGCGGGTAAATAGCTGCGCCGATGGTTTCTACAAAGATCGTTATGTTTATCGGCACTTTGCATC
GGCCGCGCTCCCGATTCCGGAAGTGCTTGACATTGGGGAATTCAGCGAGAGCCTGACCTATTGCATCTCC
CGCCGTGCACAGGGTGTCACGTTGCAAGACCTGCCTGAAACCGAACTGCCCGCTGTTCTGCAGCCGGTCG
CGGAGGCCATGGATGCGATCGCTGCGGCCGATCTTAGCCAGACGAGCGGGTTCGGCCCATTCGGACCGCA
AGGAATCGGTCAATACACTACATGGCGTGATTTCATATGCGCGATTGCTGATCCCCATGTGTATCACTGG
CAAACTGTGATGGACGACACCGTCAGTGCGTCCGTCGCGCAGGCTCTCGATGAGCTGATGCTTTGGGCCG
AGGACTGCCCCGAAGTCCGGCACCTCGTGCACGCGGATTTCGGCTCCAACAATGTCCTGACGGACAATGG
CCGCATAACAGCGGTCATTGACTGGAGCGAGGCGATGTTCGGGGATTCCCAATACGAGGTCGCCAACATC
TTCTTCTGGAGGCCGTGGTTGGCTTGTATGGAGCAGCAGACGCGCTACTTCGAGCGGAGGCATCCGGAGC
TTGCAGGATCGCCGCGGCTCCGGGCGTATATGCTCCGCATTGGTCTTGACCAACTCTATCAGAGCTTGGT
TGACGGCAATTTCGATGATGCAGCTTGGGCGCAGGGTCGATGCGACGCAATCGTCCGATCCGGAGCCGGG
ACTGTCGGGCGTACACAAATCGCCCGCAGAAGCGCGGCCGTCTGGACCGATGGCTGTGTAGAAGTACTCG
CCGATAGTGGAAACCGACGCCCCAGCACTCGTCCGAGGGCAAAGGAATAGCACGTACTACGAGATTTCGA
TTCCACCGCCGCCTTCTATGAAAGGTTGGGCTTCGGAATCGTTTTCCGGGACGCCGGCTGGATGATCCTC
CAGCGCGGGGATCTCATGCTGGAGTTCTTCGCCCACCCCAACTTGTTTATTGCAGCTTATAATGGTTACA
AATAAAGCAATAGCATCACAAATTTCACAAATAAAGCATTTTTTTCACTGCATTCTAGTTGTGGTTTGTC
CAAACTCATCAATGTATCTTATCATGTCTGTATACCGTCGACCTCTAGCTAGAGCTTGGCGTAATCATGG
TCATAGCTGTTTCCTGTGTGAAATTGTTATCCGCTCACAATTCCACACAACATACGAGCCGGAAGCATAA
AGTGTAAAGCCTGGGGTGCCTAATGAGTGAGCTAACTCACATTAATTGCGTTGCGCTCACTGCCCGCTTT
CCAGTCGGGAAACCTGTCGTGCCAGCTGCATTAATGAATCGGCCAACGCGCGGGGAGAGGCGGTTTGCGT
ATTGGGCGCTCTTCCGCTTCCTCGCTCACTGACTCGCTGCGCTCGGTCGTTCGGCTGCGGCGAGCGGTAT
CAGCTCACTCAAAGGCGGTAATACGGTTATCCACAGAATCAGGGGATAACGCAGGAAAGAACATGTGAGC
AAAAGGCCAGCAAAAGGCCAGGAACCGTAAAAAGGCCGCGTTGCTGGCGTTTTTCCATAGGCTCCGCCCC
CCTGACGAGCATCACAAAAATCGACGCTCAAGTCAGAGGTGGCGAAACCCGACAGGACTATAAAGATACC
AGGCGTTTCCCCCTGGAAGCTCCCTCGTGCGCTCTCCTGTTCCGACCCTGCCGCTTACCGGATACCTGTC
CGCCTTTCTCCCTTCGGGAAGCGTGGCGCTTTCTCATAGCTCACGCTGTAGGTATCTCAGTTCGGTGTAG
GTCGTTCGCTCCAAGCTGGGCTGTGTGCACGAACCCCCCGTTCAGCCCGACCGCTGCGCCTTATCCGGTA
ACTATCGTCTTGAGTCCAACCCGGTAAGACACGACTTATCGCCACTGGCAGCAGCCACTGGTAACAGGAT
TAGCAGAGCGAGGTATGTAGGCGGTGCTACAGAGTTCTTGAAGTGGTGGCCTAACTACGGCTACACTAGA
AGAACAGTATTTGGTATCTGCGCTCTGCTGAAGCCAGTTACCTTCGGAAAAAGAGTTGGTAGCTCTTGAT
CCGGCAAACAAACCACCGCTGGTAGCGGTGGTTTTTTTGTTTGCAAGCAGCAGATTACGCGCAGAAAAAA
AGGATCTCAAGAAGATCCTTTGATCTTTTCTACGGGGTCTGACGCTCAGTGGAACGAAAACTCACGTTAA
GGGATTTTGGTCATGAGATTATCAAAAAGGATCTTCACCTAGATCCTTTTAAATTAAAAATGAAGTTTTA
AATCAATCTAAAGTATATATGAGTAAACTTGGTCTGACAGTTACCAATGCTTAATCAGTGAGGCACCTAT
CTCAGCGATCTGTCTATTTCGTTCATCCATAGTTGCCTGACTCCCCGTCGTGTAGATAACTACGATACGG
GAGGGCTTACCATCTGGCCCCAGTGCTGCAATGATACCGCGAGACCCACGCTCACCGGCTCCAGATTTAT
CAGCAATAAACCAGCCAGCCGGAAGGGCCGAGCGCAGAAGTGGTCCTGCAACTTTATCCGCCTCCATCCA
GTCTATTAATTGTTGCCGGGAAGCTAGAGTAAGTAGTTCGCCAGTTAATAGTTTGCGCAACGTTGTTGCC
ATTGCTACAGGCATCGTGGTGTCACGCTCGTCGTTTGGTATGGCTTCATTCAGCTCCGGTTCCCAACGAT
CAAGGCGAGTTACATGATCCCCCATGTTGTGCAAAAAAGCGGTTAGCTCCTTCGGTCCTCCGATCGTTGT
CAGAAGTAAGTTGGCCGCAGTGTTATCACTCATGGTTATGGCAGCACTGCATAATTCTCTTACTGTCATG
CCATCCGTAAGATGCTTTTCTGTGACTGGTGAGTACTCAACCAAGTCATTCTGAGAATAGTGTATGCGGC
GACCGAGTTGCTCTTGCCCGGCGTCAATACGGGATAATACCGCGCCACATAGCAGAACTTTAAAAGTGCT
CATCATTGGAAAACGTTCTTCGGGGCGAAAACTCTCAAGGATCTTACCGCTGTTGAGATCCAGTTCGATG
TAACCCACTCGTGCACCCAACTGATCTTCAGCATCTTTTACTTTCACCAGCGTTTCTGGGTGAGCAAAAA
CAGGAAGGCAAAATGCCGCAAAAAAGGGAATAAGGGCGACACGGAAATGTTGAATACTCATACTCTTCCT
TTTTCAATATTATTGAAGCATTTATCAGGGTTATTGTCTCATGAGCGGATACATATTTGAATGTATTTAG
AAAAATAAACAAATAGGGGTTCCGCGCACATTTCCCCGAAAAGTGCCACCTGACGTC
