Features (pLannotate 1.2.2; 24 found; start..end, strand, type, name):
     28..80      -  misc_feature   bom (fragment): basis of mobility region from pBR322
    235..614     +  enhancer       CMV enhancer: human cytomegalovirus immediate early enhancer
    615..818     +  promoter       CMV promoter: human cytomegalovirus (CMV) immediate early promoter
    820..839     +  promoter       PLtetO-1 promoter (fragment): modified phage lambda PL promoter with tet operator sites (Lutz and Bujard, 1997)
    841..860     +  promoter       PLtetO-1 promoter (fragment): modified phage lambda PL promoter with tet operator sites (Lutz and Bujard, 1997)
    868..901     +  promoter       TRE3GV promoter (fragment): 3rd-generation Tet-responsive promoter that can be activated by binding of Tet-On® 3G, optimized for retroviral and lentiviral vectors
    997..1014    +  misc_feature   MCS (fragment): multiple cloning site
   1063..3204    +  CDS            INCENP (fragment): INCE_HUMAN - Experimental evidence at protein level: Swiss-Prot protein existence level 1. Component of the chromosomal passenger complex (CPC), a complex that acts as a key regulator of mitosis. The CPC complex has essential functions at the centromere in ensuring correct chromosome alignment and segregation and is required for chromatin-induced microtubule stabilization and spindle assembly. Acts as a scaffold regulating CPC localization and activity. The C-terminus associates with AURKB or AURKC, the N-terminus associated with BIRC5/survivin and CDCA8/borealin tethers the CPC to the inner c
   3204..3248    +  misc_feature   MCS (fragment): multiple cloning site
   3262..3981    +  CDS            EGFP: the original enhanced GFP (Yang et al., 1996) mammalian codon-optimized
   4033..4257    +  polyA_signal   bGH poly(A) signal: bovine growth hormone polyadenylation signal
   4261..4282    +  promoter       SV40 promoter (fragment): SV40 enhancer and early promoter
   4303..4536    +  rep_origin     f1 ori (fragment) (sequence partly withheld): f1 bacteriophage origin of replication; arrow indicates direction of (+) strand synthesis
   4541..4588    +  protein_bind   FRT: FLP-mediated recombination occurs in the 8-bp core sequence TCTAGAAA (Turan and Bode, 2011). FLP recombinase from the Saccharomyces cerevisiae 2μ plasmid
   4596..5618    +  CDS            HygR: aminoglycoside phosphotransferase from E. coli; aph(4)-Ia; confers resistance to hygromycin
   5628..5753    +  CDS            ble (fragment): BLE_KLEPN - Experimental evidence at protein level: Swiss-Prot protein existence level 1. Binding protein with a strong affinity to the bleomycin family of antibiotics. Binds to CL990; an antimitotic-antibiotic compound. From Klebsiella pneumoniae.
   5748..5869    +  polyA_signal   SV40 poly(A) signal: SV40 polyadenylation signal
   5942..5958    -  protein_bind   lac operator: The lac repressor binds to the lac operator to inhibit transcription in E. coli. This inhibition can be relieved by adding lactose or isopropyl-β-D-thiogalactopyranoside (IPTG). lac repressor encoded by lacI
   5966..5996    -  promoter       lac promoter: promoter for the E. coli lac operon
   6011..6032    -  protein_bind   CAP binding site: CAP binding activates transcription in the presence of cAMP. E. coli catabolite activator protein
   6045..6137    -  CDS            lacI (fragment): lac repressor; lacI; The lac repressor binds to the lac operator to inhibit transcription in E. coli. This inhibition can be relieved by adding lactose or isopropyl-β-D-thiogalactopyranoside (IPTG).
   6320..6908    -  rep_origin     ori: high-copy-number ColE1/pMB1/pBR322/pUC origin of replication
   7079..7939    -  CDS            AmpR: β-lactamase; bla; confers resistance to ampicillin, carbenicillin, and related antibiotics
   7940..8044    -  promoter       AmpR promoter: bla
>Addgene plasmid #108503 | pcDNA5-FRT-TO-vsv-Incenp d543-746-GFP | addgene full sequence | sequence record 208789 | Addgene NGS Result
GACGGATCGGGAGATCTCCCGATCCCCTATGGTGCACTCTCAGTACAATCTGCTCTGATGCCGCATAGTT
AAGCCAGTATCTGCTCCCTGCTTGTGTGTTGGAGGTCGCTGAGTAGTGCGCGAGCAAAATTTAAGCTACA
ACAAGGCAAGGCTTGACCGACAATTGCATGAAGAATCTGCTTAGGGTTAGGCGTTTTGCGCTGCTTCGCG
ATGTACGGGCCAGATATACGCGTTGACATTGATTATTGACTAGTTATTAATAGTAATCAATTACGGGGTC
ATTAGTTCATAGCCCATATATGGAGTTCCGCGTTACATAACTTACGGTAAATGGCCCGCCTGGCTGACCG
CCCAACGACCCCCGCCCATTGACGTCAATAATGACGTATGTTCCCATAGTAACGCCAATAGGGACTTTCC
ATTGACGTCAATGGGTGGAGTATTTACGGTAAACTGCCCACTTGGCAGTACATCAAGTGTATCATATGCC
AAGTACGCCCCCTATTGACGTCAATGACGGTAAATGGCCCGCCTGGCATTATGCCCAGTACATGACCTTA
TGGGACTTTCCTACTTGGCAGTACATCTACGTATTAGTCATCGCTATTACCATGGTGATGCGGTTTTGGC
AGTACATCAATGGGCGTGGATAGCGGTTTGACTCACGGGGATTTCCAAGTCTCCACCCCATTGACGTCAA
TGGGAGTTTGTTTTGGCACCAAAATCAACGGGACTTTCCAAAATGTCGTAACAACTCCGCCCCATTGACG
CAAATGGGCGGTAGGCGTGTACGGTGGGAGGTCTATATAAGCAGAGCTCTCCCTATCAGTGATAGAGATC
TCCCTATCAGTGATAGAGATCGTCGACGAGCTCGTTTAGTGAACCGTCAGATCGCCTGGAGACGCCATCC
ACGCTGTTTTGACCTCCATAGAAGACACCGGGACCGATCCAGCCTCCGGACTCTAGCGTTTAAACTTAAG
CTTGGTACCGAGCTCGGATCTCGAGCTCAAGCTTGGTACCGCCACCATGTACACCGACATCGAGATGAAC
CGGTTGGGCAAGGGGACGACGGCCCCAGGGCCCATTCACCTGCTGGAGCTCTGTGACCAGAAGCTCATGG
AGTTTCTCTGCAACATGGATAATAAGGACTTGGTGTGGCTTGAGGAGATCCAAGAGGAGGCCGAGCGCAT
GTTCACCAGAGAATTCAGCAAAGAGCCAGAGCTGATGCCCAAAACACCTTCTCAGAAGAACCGACGGAAG
AAGAGACGGATTTCTTATGTTCAGGATGAAAACAGAGATCCCATCAGGAGAAGGTTATCCCGCAGAAAGT
CTCGGAGCAGCCAGCTGAGCTCCCGACGCCTCCGCAGCAAGGACAGTGTAGAGAAGCTGGCTACAGTGGT
CGGGGAGAACGGCTCCGTTCTGCGGCGTGTGACCCGTGCTGCGGCTGCAGCTGCCGCGGCTACCATGGCA
TTGGCTGCACCTTCTTCACCCACCCCTGAGTCTCCCACGATGCTGACTAAGAAGCCCGAGGATAACCACA
CCCAGTGCCAGCTGGTGCCTGTGGTGGAGATCGGCATCAGTGAGCGCCAGAATGCTGAGCAGCATGTCAC
CCAGCTCATGTCCACCGAGCCTCTGCCCCGCACTCTGTCCCCGACTCCAGCTTCAGCCACAGCTCCAACC
TCCCAGGGCATCCCGACATCAGATGAGGAATCAACACCTAAGAAGTCGAAGGCCAGGATACTGGAGTCCA
TCACAGTGAGCTCCCTGATGGCTACACCCCAGGACCCCAAGGGTCAAGGGGTCGGGACGGGGCGGTCTGC
GTCTAAGCTCAGGATTGCGCAGGTCTCCCCTGGCCCACGGGACTCGCCAGCCTTTCCAGATTCTCCATGG
CGGGAGCGGGTGCTGGCTCCCATCCTGCCGGATAACTTCTCCACGCCCACGGGCTCTCGCACGGACTCTC
AATCGGTGCGGCACAGCCCGATCGCCCCGTCTTCCCCGAGTCCCCGAGTCTTAGCCCAGAAGTACTCTCT
GGTGGCCAAACAGGAAAGTGTTGTCCGCAGGGCGAGCAGAAGGCTTGCCAAGAAGACTGCCGAAGAGCCA
GCTGCCTCTGGCCGCATCATCTGTCACAGTTACCTGGAGAGGCTCCTGAATGTTGAGGTGCCCCAGAAAG
TTGGTTCTGAGCAGAAGGAACCCCCCGAGGAGGCTGAGCCTGTGGCGGCAGCTGAGCCAGAGGTCCCTGA
GAACAACGGAAATAACTCGTGGCCCCACAATGACACAGAGATCGCCAACAGCACACCCAACCCGAAGCCT
GCAGCCAGCAGCCCGGAAACACCCTCTGCAGGGCAGCAAGAGGCCAAGACGGACCAAGCAGATGGACCCA
GAGAGCCACCGCAGAGTGCCAGGAGGAAGCGCAGCTACAAGCAGGCCGTGAGTGAGCTGGACGAGGAGCA
GCACCTGGAGGATGAGGAGCTGCAGCCCCCCAGGAGCAAGACCCCTTCCTCACCCTGCCCAGCCAGCAAG
GTGGTACGGCCCCTCCGGACCTTTCTGCACACAGTGCAGAGGAACCAGATGCTCACGACCCCGACCTCAG
CCCCACGCAGCGTCATGAAGTCCTTTATTAAGCGCAACACTCCCCTGCGCATGGACCCCAAGTGCAGCTT
CGTCGAGAAGGAGCGGCAGCGCCTGGAGCAGAAGGAGCAGCTGCAGAGGGAACTGGAGGAGAAGAAGAAG
AAGGAAGAGCAGCAGCGTCTGGCTGAGCGGCAGCTGCAGGAGGAGCAAGAGAAGAAAGCCAAGGAGGCAG
CAGGGGCCAGCAAGGCCCTGAATGTGACTGTGGACGTGCAGTCTCCAGCTTGTACCTCATATCAGATGAC
TCCGCAAGGGCACAGGGCCCCTCCCAAGATCAACCCAGATAACTACGGGATGGATCTGAATAGCGACGAC
TCCACCGATGATGAGGCCCATCCCCGGAAGCCCATCCCCACCTGGGCCCGAGGCACCCCGCTCAGCCAGG
CTATCATTCACCAGTACTACCACCCACCGAACCTTCTGGAGCTCTTTGGAACCATTCTCCCACTGGACTT
GGAGGATATCTTCAAGAAGAGCAAGCCCCGCTATCACAAGCGCACCAGCTCTGCTGTCTGGAACTCACCG
CCCCTGCAGGGCGCCAGGGTCCCCAGCAGCCTGGCCTACAGCCTGAAGAAGCACAAGCTTCGAATTCTGC
AGTCGACGGTACCGCGGGCCCGGGATCCACCGGTCGCCACCATGGTGAGCAAGGGCGAGGAGCTGTTCAC
CGGGGTGGTGCCCATCCTGGTCGAGCTGGACGGCGACGTAAACGGCCACAAGTTCAGCGTGTCCGGCGAG
GGCGAGGGCGATGCCACCTACGGCAAGCTGACCCTGAAGTTCATCTGCACCACCGGCAAGCTGCCCGTGC
CCTGGCCCACCCTCGTGACCACCCTGACCTACGGCGTGCAGTGCTTCAGCCGCTACCCCGACCACATGAA
GCAGCACGACTTCTTCAAGTCCGCCATGCCCGAAGGCTACGTCCAGGAGCGCACCATCTTCTTCAAGGAC
GACGGCAACTACAAGACCCGCGCCGAGGTGAAGTTCGAGGGCGACACCCTGGTGAACCGCATCGAGCTGA
AGGGCATCGACTTCAAGGAGGACGGCAACATCCTGGGGCACAAGCTGGAGTACAACTACAACAGCCACAA
CGTCTATATCATGGCCGACAAGCAGAAGAACGGCATCAAGGTGAACTTCAAGATCCGCCACAACATCGAG
GACGGCAGCGTGCAGCTCGCCGACCACTACCAGCAGAACACCCCCATCGGCGACGGCCCCGTGCTGCTGC
CCGACAACCACTACCTGAGCACCCAGTCCGCCCTGAGCAAAGACCCCAACGAGAAGCGCGATCACATGGT
CCTGCTGGAGTTCGTGACCGCCGCCGGGATCACTCTCGGCATGGACGAGCTGTACAAGTAAAGCGGCCGC
TCGAGTCTAGAGGGCCCGTTTAAACCCGCTGATCAGCCTCGACTGTGCCTTCTAGTTGCCAGCCATCTGT
TGTTTGCCCCTCCCCCGTGCCTTCCTTGACCCTGGAAGGTGCCACTCCCACTGTCCTTTCCTAATAAAAT
GAGGAAATTGCATCGCATTGTCTGAGTAGGTGTCATTCTATTCTGGGGGGTGGGGTGGGGCAGGACAGCA
AGGGGGAGGATTGGGAAGACAATAGCAGGCATGCTGGGGATGCGGTGGGCTCTATGGCTTCTGAGGCGGA
AAGAACCAGCTGGGGCTCTAGGGGGTATCCCC
[124 nt withheld, positions 4303-4426]
C
[91 nt withheld, positions 4428-4518]
AGGGTGATGGTTCACGTACCTAGAAGTTCCTATTCCGAAGTTCCTATTCTCTAGAAAGTATAGGAACTTC
CTTGGCCAAAAAGCCTGAACTCACCGCGACGTCTGTCGAGAAGTTTCTGATCGAAAAGTTCGACAGCGTC
TCCGACCTGATGCAGCTCTCGGAGGGCGAAGAATCTCGTGCTTTCAGCTTCGATGTAGGAGGGCGTGGAT
ATGTCCTGCGGGTAAATAGCTGCGCCGATGGTTTCTACAAAGATCGTTATGTTTATCGGCACTTTGCATC
GGCCGCGCTCCCGATTCCGGAAGTGCTTGACATTGGGGAATTCAGCGAGAGCCTGACCTATTGCATCTCC
CGCCGTGCACAGGGTGTCACGTTGCAAGACCTGCCTGAAACCGAACTGCCCGCTGTTCTGCAGCCGGTCG
CGGAGGCCATGGATGCGATCGCTGCGGCCGATCTTAGCCAGACGAGCGGGTTCGGCCCATTCGGACCGCA
AGGAATCGGTCAATACACTACATGGCGTGATTTCATATGCGCGATTGCTGATCCCCATGTGTATCACTGG
CAAACTGTGATGGACGACACCGTCAGTGCGTCCGTCGCGCAGGCTCTCGATGAGCTGATGCTTTGGGCCG
AGGACTGCCCCGAAGTCCGGCACCTCGTGCACGCGGATTTCGGCTCCAACAATGTCCTGACGGACAATGG
CCGCATAACAGCGGTCATTGACTGGAGCGAGGCGATGTTCGGGGATTCCCAATACGAGGTCGCCAACATC
TTCTTCTGGAGGCCGTGGTTGGCTTGTATGGAGCAGCAGACGCGCTACTTCGAGCGGAGGCATCCGGAGC
TTGCAGGATCGCCGCGGCTCCGGGCGTATATGCTCCGCATTGGTCTTGACCAACTCTATCAGAGCTTGGT
TGACGGCAATTTCGATGATGCAGCTTGGGCGCAGGGTCGATGCGACGCAATCGTCCGATCCGGAGCCGGG
ACTGTCGGGCGTACACAAATCGCCCGCAGAAGCGCGGCCGTCTGGACCGATGGCTGTGTAGAAGTACTCG
CCGATAGTGGAAACCGACGCCCCAGCACTCGTCCGAGGGCAAAGGAATAGCACGTACTACGAGATTTCGA
TTCCACCGCCGCCTTCTATGAAAGGTTGGGCTTCGGAATCGTTTTCCGGGACGCCGGCTGGATGATCCTC
CAGCGCGGGGATCTCATGCTGGAGTTCTTCGCCCACCCCAACTTGTTTATTGCAGCTTATAATGGTTACA
AATAAAGCAATAGCATCACAAATTTCACAAATAAAGCATTTTTTTCACTGCATTCTAGTTGTGGTTTGTC
CAAACTCATCAATGTATCTTATCATGTCTGTATACCGTCGACCTCTAGCTAGAGCTTGGCGTAATCATGG
TCATAGCTGTTTCCTGTGTGAAATTGTTATCCGCTCACAATTCCACACAACATACGAGCCGGAAGCATAA
AGTGTAAAGCCTGGGGTGCCTAATGAGTGAGCTAACTCACATTAATTGCGTTGCGCTCACTGCCCGCTTT
CCAGTCGGGAAACCTGTCGTGCCAGCTGCATTAATGAATCGGCCAACGCGCGGGGAGAGGCGGTTTGCGT
ATTGGGCGCTCTTCCGCTTCCTCGCTCACTGACTCGCTGCGCTCGGTCGTTCGGCTGCGGCGAGCGGTAT
CAGCTCACTCAAAGGCGGTAATACGGTTATCCACAGAATCAGGGGATAACGCAGGAAAGAACATGTGAGC
AAAAGGCCAGCAAAAGGCCAGGAACCGTAAAAAGGCCGCGTTGCTGGCGTTTTTCCATAGGCTCCGCCCC
CCTGACGAGCATCACAAAAATCGACGCTCAAGTCAGAGGTGGCGAAACCCGACAGGACTATAAAGATACC
AGGCGTTTCCCCCTGGAAGCTCCCTCGTGCGCTCTCCTGTTCCGACCCTGCCGCTTACCGGATACCTGTC
CGCCTTTCTCCCTTCGGGAAGCGTGGCGCTTTCTCATAGCTCACGCTGTAGGTATCTCAGTTCGGTGTAG
GTCGTTCGCTCCAAGCTGGGCTGTGTGCACGAACCCCCCGTTCAGCCCGACCGCTGCGCCTTATCCGGTA
ACTATCGTCTTGAGTCCAACCCGGTAAGACACGACTTATCGCCACTGGCAGCAGCCACTGGTAACAGGAT
TAGCAGAGCGAGGTATGTAGGCGGTGCTACAGAGTTCTTGAAGTGGTGGCCTAACTACGGCTACACTAGA
AGAACAGTATTTGGTATCTGCGCTCTGCTGAAGCCAGTTACCTTCGGAAAAAGAGTTGGTAGCTCTTGAT
CCGGCAAACAAACCACCGCTGGTAGCGGTGGTTTTTTTGTTTGCAAGCAGCAGATTACGCGCAGAAAAAA
AGGATCTCAAGAAGATCCTTTGATCTTTTCTACGGGGTCTGACGCTCAGTGGAACGAAAACTCACGTTAA
GGGATTTTGGTCATGAGATTATCAAAAAGGATCTTCACCTAGATCCTTTTAAATTAAAAATGAAGTTTTA
AATCAATCTAAAGTATATATGAGTAAACTTGGTCTGACAGTTACCAATGCTTAATCAGTGAGGCACCTAT
CTCAGCGATCTGTCTATTTCGTTCATCCATAGTTGCCTGACTCCCCGTCGTGTAGATAACTACGATACGG
GAGGGCTTACCATCTGGCCCCAGTGCTGCAATGATACCGCGAGACCCACGCTCACCGGCTCCAGATTTAT
CAGCAATAAACCAGCCAGCCGGAAGGGCCGAGCGCAGAAGTGGTCCTGCAACTTTATCCGCCTCCATCCA
GTCTATTAATTGTTGCCGGGAAGCTAGAGTAAGTAGTTCGCCAGTTAATAGTTTGCGCAACGTTGTTGCC
ATTGCTACAGGCATCGTGGTGTCACGCTCGTCGTTTGGTATGGCTTCATTCAGCTCCGGTTCCCAACGAT
CAAGGCGAGTTACATGATCCCCCATGTTGTGCAAAAAAGCGGTTAGCTCCTTCGGTCCTCCGATCGTTGT
CAGAAGTAAGTTGGCCGCAGTGTTATCACTCATGGTTATGGCAGCACTGCATAATTCTCTTACTGTCATG
CCATCCGTAAGATGCTTTTCTGTGACTGGTGAGTACTCAACCAAGTCATTCTGAGAATAGTGTATGCGGC
GACCGAGTTGCTCTTGCCCGGCGTCAATACGGGATAATACCGCGCCACATAGCAGAACTTTAAAAGTGCT
CATCATTGGAAAACGTTCTTCGGGGCGAAAACTCTCAAGGATCTTACCGCTGTTGAGATCCAGTTCGATG
TAACCCACTCGTGCACCCAACTGATCTTCAGCATCTTTTACTTTCACCAGCGTTTCTGGGTGAGCAAAAA
CAGGAAGGCAAAATGCCGCAAAAAAGGGAATAAGGGCGACACGGAAATGTTGAATACTCATACTCTTCCT
TTTTCAATATTATTGAAGCATTTATCAGGGTTATTGTCTCATGAGCGGATACATATTTGAATGTATTTAG
AAAAATAAACAAATAGGGGTTCCGCGCACATTTCCCCGAAAAGTGCCACCTGACGTC
